>Addgene plasmid #25204 | PP-SIR2 | depositor partial sequence | sequence record 11678 | Author sequence
[789 nt withheld, positions 1-789]
ATG
