>Addgene plasmid #25204 | PP-SIR2 | addgene partial sequence | sequence record 31284 | 25204 with T7
CCTCTGAATATTTTGTTTACTTTAAGAAGGAGATATACCATGCATCATCATCATCATCACAGCAGCGGCA
GAGAAAACTTGTATTTCCAGGGC
[722 nt withheld, positions 94-815]
N
[49 nt withheld, positions 817-865]
