[The description below was written by a language model from this plasmid's Addgene catalogue record.]
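Description:
PP-SIR2 is a bacterial expression plasmid built on the pET15-MHL backbone, a structural-genomics derivative of the pET family, and intended for producing recombinant protein in E. coli for structure determination. It is selected with ampicillin and is recorded as a low-copy plasmid. The backbone is listed at 7737 bp without the insert. No feature table accompanies the record, so the origin of replication and the exact regulatory elements are not explicitly stated. However, the listed sequencing primers (T7 forward and T7 terminator) indicate that the insert sits between a T7 promoter and T7 terminator, the usual pET arrangement. In that arrangement, transcription depends on T7 RNA polymerase supplied by an appropriate expression host.

The 792 bp insert encodes a fragment of the Plasmodium falciparum Sir2 homologue, Sir2A (PfSir2A, locus PF13_0152), spanning residues K10 to M273 rather than the full open reading frame. Sir2 proteins are NAD-dependent deacylases of the sirtuin family, and a truncated construct like this one is typically designed to give a well-behaved, crystallisable domain. The fragment was introduced by restriction enzyme cloning and carries an N-terminal His tag, which allows purification by immobilised metal affinity chromatography. The record does not state whether a protease cleavage site separates the tag from the protein. The depositor links the construct to a deposited crystal structure, consistent with its stated purpose. It is therefore mainly suited to preparing purified PfSir2A for crystallography and for related biochemical or biophysical work.
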