Addgene plasmid #25204: PP-SIR2
Purpose: Bacterial expression for structure determination; may not be full ORF
Depositing lab: Cheryl Arrowsmith. Depositing organization: University of Toronto.
Backbone
  Vector backbone: pET15-MHL
  Backbone manufacturer: SGC
  Backbone size w/o insert (bp): 7737
  Vector type: Bacterial Expression
Growth in bacteria
  Bacterial resistance: Ampicillin, 100 μg/mL
  Growth temperature: 37°C
  Growth strain: DH5alpha
  Copy number: Low Copy
Gene/Insert
  Gene/Insert name: PP-SIR2:K10-M273 (alt names: PDB: 3JWP; SIR2A (PF13_0152); PfSir2A)
  Species: Plasmodium falciparum
  Insert size (bp): 792
  Mutation: Contains amino acids K10-M273
  Entrez Gene: Sir2
  Tag / fusion protein: His (N terminal on insert)
  Cloning method: Restriction Enzyme
  Sequencing primers: 5′ T7; 3′ T7-term
Terms and licenses: Academic/Nonprofit Terms; Industry Terms: Not Available to Industry
Depositor comments: PDB: 3JWP. http://www.thesgc.org/structures/3JWP/
How to cite: PP-SIR2 was a gift from Cheryl Arrowsmith (Addgene plasmid # 25204 ; http://n2t.net/addgene:25204 ; RRID:Addgene_25204)
